>Addgene plasmid #145866 | pAc5.1C-Fluc-CG33111_A | depositor full sequence | sequence record 288311 | Full Sequence
CTTCAAGGAATTAATTCTATATTCTAAAAACACAAATGATACTTCTAAAAAAAATCATGAATGGCATCAA
CTCTGAATCAAATCTTTGCAGATGCACCTACTTCTCATTTCCACTGTCACATCATTTTTCCAGATCTCGC
TGCCTGTTATGTGGCCCACAAACCAAGACACGTTTTATGGCCATTAAAGCTGGCTGATCGTCGCCAAACA
CCAAATACATATCAATATGTACATTCGAGAAAGAAGCGATCAAAGAAGCGTCTTCGGGCGAGTAGGAGAA
TGCGGAGGAGAAGGAGAACGAGCTGATCTAGTATCTCTCCACAATCCAATGCCAACTGACCAACTGGCCA
TATTCGGAGCAATTTGAAGCCAATTTCCATCGCCTGGCGATCGCTCCATTCTTGGCTATATGTTTTTCAC
CGTTCCCGGGGCCATTTTCAAAGACTCGTCGGTAAGATAAGATTGTGTCACTCGCTGTCTCTCTTCATTT
GTCGAAGAATGCTGAGGAATTTCGCGATGACGTCGGCGAGTATTTTGAAGAATGAGAATAATTTGTATTT
ATACGAAAATCAGTTAGTGGAATTTTCTACAAAAACATGTTATCTATAGATAATTTTGTTGCAAAATATG
TTGACTATGACAAAGATTGTATGTATATACCTTTAATGTATTCTCATTTTCTTATGTATTTATAATGGCA
ATGATGATACTGATGATATTTTAAGATGATGCCAGACCACAGGCTGATTTCTGCGTCTTTTGCCGAACGC
AGTGCATGTGCGGTTGTTGTTTTTTGGAATAGTTTCAATTTTCGGACTGTCCGCTTTGATTTCAGTTTCT
TGGCTTATTCAAAAAGCAAAGTAAAGCCAAAAAAGCGAGATGGCAATACCAAATGCGGCAAAACGGTAGT
GGAAGGAAAGGGGTGCGGGGCAGCGGAAGGAAGGGTGGGGCGGGGCGTGGCGGGGTCTGTGGCTGGGCGC
GACGTCACCGACGTTGGAGCCACTCCTTTGACCATGTGTGCGTGTGTGTATTATTCGTGTCTCGCCACTC
GCCGGTTGTTTTTTTCTTTTTATCTCGCTCTCTCTAGCGCCATCTCGTACGCATGCTCAACGCACCGCAT
GTTGCCGTGTCCTTTATGCGTCATTTTGGCTCGAAATAGGCAATTATTTAAACAAAGATTAGTCAACGAA
AACGCTAAAATAAATAAGTCTACAATATGGTTACTTATTGCCATGTGTGTGCAGCCAACGATAGCAACAA
AAGCAACAACACAGTGGCTTTCCCTCTTTCACTTTTTGTTTGCAAGCGCGTGCGAGCAAGACGGCACGAC
CGGCAAACGCAATTACGCTGACAAAGAGCAGACGAAGTTTTGGCCGAAAAACATCAAGGCGCCTGATACG
AATGCATTTGCAATAACAATTGCGATATTTAATATTGTTTATGAAGCTGTTTGACTTCAAAACACACAAA
AAAAAAAATAAAACAAATTATTTGAAAGAGAATTAGGAATCGGACAGCTTATCGTTACGGGCTAACAGCA
CACCGAGACGAAATAGCTTACCTGACGTCACAGCCTCTGGAAGAACTGCCGCCAAGCAGAGAGAGAGAGA
AAAAGAGGGAGAGCAGCTTAGACCGCATGTGCTTGTGTGTGAGGCGTCTCTCTCTTCGTCTCCTGTTTGC
GCAAACGCATAGACTGCACTGAGAAAATCGATTACCTATTTTTTATGAATGAATATTTGCACTATTACTA
TTCAAAACTATTAAGATAGCAATCACATTCAATAGCCAAATACTATACCACCTGAGCGATGCAACGAAAT
GATCAATTTGAGCAAAAATGCTGCATATTTAGGACGGCATCATTATAGAAATGCTTCTTGCTGTGTACTT
TTCTCTCGTCTGGCAGCTGTTTCGCCGTTATTGTTAAAACCGGCTTAAGTTAGGTGTGTTTTCTACGACT
AGTGATGCCCCTACTAGAAGATGTGTGTTGCACAAATGTCCCTGAATAACCAATTTGAAGTGCAGATAGC
AGTAAACGTAAGCTAATATGAATATTATTTAACTGTAATGTTTTAATATCGCTGGACATTACTAATAAAC
CCACTATAAACACATGTACATATGTATGTTTTGGCATACAATGAGTAGTTGGGGAAAAAATGTGTAAAAG
CACCGTGACCATCACAGCATAAAGATAACCAGCTGAAGTATCGAATATGAGTAACCCCCAAATTGAATCA
CATGCCGCAACTGATAGGACCCATGGAAGTACACTCTTCATGGCGATATACAAGACACACACAAGCACGA
ACACCCAGTTGCGGAGGAAATTCTCCGTAAATGAAAACCCAATCGGCGAACAATTCATACCCATATATGG
TAAAAGTTTTGAACGCGACTTGAGAGCGGAGAGCATTGCGGCTGATAAGGTTTTAGCGCTAAGCGGGCTT
TATAAAACGGGCTGCGGGACCAGTTTTCATATCACTACCGTTTGAGTTCTTGTGCTGTGTGGATACTCCT
CCCGACACAAAGCCGCTCCATCAGCCAGCAGTCGTCTAATCCAGAGACCCCGGATCGGGGTACCAACATG
GCCGAAGACGCCAAAAACATAAAGAAAGGCCCGGCACCATTCTATCCACTAGAGGATGGAACCGCTGGAG
AGCAACTGCATAAGGCTATGAAGAGATACGCCCTGGTTCCTGGAACAATTGCTTTTACAGATGCACATAT
CGAGGTGAACATCACGTACGCGGAATACTTCGAAATGTCCGTTCGGTTGGCAGAAGCTATGAAACGATAT
GGGCTGAATACAAATCACAGAATCGTCGTATGCAGTGAAAACTCTCTTCAATTCTTTATGCCGGTGTTGG
GCGCGTTATTTATCGGAGTTGCAGTTGCGCCCGCGAACGACATTTATAATGAACGTGAATTGCTCAACAG
TATGAACATTTCGCAGCCTACCGTAGTGTTTGTTTCCAAAAAGGGGTTGCAAAAAATTTTGAACGTGCAA
AAAAAATTACCAATAATCCAGAAAATTATTATCATGGATTCTAAAACGGATTACCAGGGATTTCAGTCGA
TGTACACGTTCGTCACATCTCATCTACCTCCCGGTTTTAATGAATACGATTTTGTACCAGAGTCCTTTGA
TCGTGACAAAACAATTGCACTGATAATGAACTCCTCTGGATCTACTGGGTTACCTAAGGGTGTGGCCCTT
CCGCATAGAACTGCCTGCGTCAGATTCTCGCATGCCAGAGATCCTATTTTTGGCAATCAAATCATTCCGG
ATACTGCGATTTTAAGTGTTGTTCCATTCCATCACGGTTTTGGAATGTTTACTACACTCGGATATTTGAT
ATGTGGATTTCGAGTCGTCTTAATGTATAGATTTGAAGAAGAGCTGTTTTTACGATCCCTTCAGGATTAC
AAAATTCAAAGTGCGTTGCTAGTACCAACCCTATTTTCATTCTTCGCCAAAAGCACTCTGATTGACAAAT
ACGATTTATCTAATTTACACGAAATTGCTTCTGGGGGCGCACCTCTTTCGAAAGAAGTCGGGGAAGCGGT
TGCAAAACGCTTCCATCTTCCAGGGATACGACAAGGATATGGGCTCACTGAGACTACATCAGCTATTCTG
ATTACACCCGAGGGGGATGATAAACCGGGCGCGGTCGGTAAAGTTGTTCCATTTTTTGAAGCGAAGGTTG
TGGATCTGGATACCGGGAAAACGCTGGGCGTTAATCAGAGAGGCGAATTATGTGTCAGAGGACCTATGAT
TATGTCCGGTTATGTAAACAATCCGGAAGCGACCAACGCCTTGATTGACAAGGATGGATGGCTACATTCT
GGAGACATAGCTTACTGGGACGAAGACGAACACTTCTTCATAGTTGACCGCTTGAAGTCTTTAATTAAAT
ACAAAGGGTATCAGGTGGCCCCCGCTGAATTGGAATCGATATTGTTACAACACCCCAACATCTTCGACGC
GGGCGTGGCAGGTCTTCCCGACGATGACGCCGGTGAACTTCCCGCCGCCGTTGTTGTTTTGGAGCACGGA
AAGACGATGACGGAAAAAGAGATCGTGGATTACGTCGCCAGTCAAGTAACAACCGCGAAAAAGTTGCGCG
GAGGAGTTGTGTTTGTGGACGAAGTACCGAAAGGTCTTACCGGAAAACTCGACGCAAGAAAAATCAGAGA
GATCCTCATAAAGGCCAAGAAGGGCGGAAAGTCCAAATTGTAAGAATTCGTCCTGTTCCTGACACCTTTC
ACGCCCACTCTCTTACACCTTGGTCTCAAATCTCAGGACCCTGCTGTCCCTGAACAACGAACATTCCGTG
CATTTTCAAACCGTATTATTGTGTGCCTTTTCAAGGATGAAACTGAAGCCATTTTAAAATTTACTAAACT
TAAGCTCCAACTTCAGGATTGATTTTTTCTATACAAATCTGACATCTTATATTTTATATACTTGACAATA
TTTATTTATAACCAACTTTTAACCGGCCTGGCTAATGTGTTCATTTTTGACAGGTCTCGCGTTTTACTAA
TCAAAACAACCCCAAACAAAAAATTTAATAAACTTTTTTAACCAAAAAAAAAAAGAAGTCGACCGATGCC
CTTGAGAGCCTTCAACCCAGTCAGCTCCTTCCGGTGGGCGCGGGGCATGACTATCGTCGCCGCACTTATG
ACTGTCTTCTTTATCATGCAACTCGTAGGACAGGTGCCGGCAGCGCTCTGGGTCATTTTCGGCGAGGACC
GCTTTCGCTGGAGCGCGACGATGATCGGCCTGTCGCTTGCGGTATTCGGAATCTTGCACGCCCTCGCTCA
AGCCTTCGTCACTGGTCCCGCCACCAAACGTTTCGGCGAGAAGCAGGCCATTATCGCCGGCATGGCGGCC
GACGCGCTGGGCTACGTCTTGCTGGCGTTCGCGACGCGAGGCTGGATGGCCTTCCCCATTATGATTCTTC
TCGCTTCCGGCGGCATCGGGATGCCCGCGTTGCAGGCCATGCTGTCCAGGCAGGTAGATGACGACCATCA
GGGACAGCTTCAAGGATCGCTCGCGGCTCTTACCAGCCAGCAAAAGGCCAGGAACCGTAAAAAGGCCGCG
TTGCTGGCGTTTTTCCATAGGCTCCGCCCCCCTGACGAGCATCACAAAAATCGACGCTCAAGTCAGAGGT
GGCGAAACCCGACAGGACTATAAAGATACCAGGCGTTTCCCCCTGGAAGCTCCCTCGTGCGCTCTCCTGT
TCCGACCCTGCCGCTTACCGGATACCTGTCCGCCTTTCTCCCTTCGGGAAGCGTGGCGCTTTCTCAATGC
TCACGCTGTAGGTATCTCAGTTCGGTGTAGGTCGTTCGCTCCAAGCTGGGCTGTGTGCACGAACCCCCCG
TTCAGCCCGACCGCTGCGCCTTATCCGGTAACTATCGTCTTGAGTCCAACCCGGTAAGACACGACTTATC
GCCACTGGCAGCAGCCACTGGTAACAGGATTAGCAGAGCGAGGTATGTAGGCGGTGCTACAGAGTTCTTG
AAGTGGTGGCCTAACTACGGCTACACTAGAAGGACAGTATTTGGTATCTGCGCTCTGCTGAAGCCAGTTA
CCTTCGGAAAAAGAGTTGGTAGCTCTTGATCCGGCAAACAAACCACCGCTGGTAGCGGTGGTTTTTTTGT
TTGCAAGCAGCAGATTACGCGCAGAAAAAAAGGATCTCAAGAAGATCCTTTGATCTTTTCTACGGGGTCT
GACGCTCAGTGGAACGAAAACTCACGTTAAGGGATTTTGGTCATGAGATTATCAAAAAGGATCTTCACCT
AGATCCTTTTAAATTAAAAATGAAGTTTTAAATCAATCTAAAGTATATATGAGTAAACTTGGTCTGACAG
TTACCAATGCTTAATCAGTGAGGCACCTATCTCAGCGATCTGTCTATTTCGTTCATCCATAGTTGCCTGA
CTCCCCGTCGTGTAGATAACTACGATACGGGAGGGCTTACCATCTGGCCCCAGTGCTGCAATGATACCGC
GAGACCCACGCTCACCGGCTCCAGATTTATCAGCAATAAACCAGCCAGCCGGAAGGGCCGAGCGCAGAAG
TGGTCCTGCAACTTTATCCGCCTCCATCCAGTCTATTAATTGTTGCCGGGAAGCTAGAGTAAGTAGTTCG
CCAGTTAATAGTTTGCGCAACGTTGTTGCCATTGCTGCAGGCATCGTGGTGTCACGCTCGTCGTTTGGTA
TGGCTTCATTCAGCTCCGGTTCCCAACGATCAAGGCGAGTTACATGATCCCCCATGTTGTGCAAAAAAGC
GGTTAGCTCCTTCGGTCCTCCGATCGTTGTCAGAAGTAAGTTGGCCGCAGTGTTATCACTCATGGTTATG
GCAGCACTGCATAATTCTCTTACTGTCATGCCATCCGTAAGATGCTTTTCTGTGACTGGTGAGTACTCAA
CCAAGTCATTCTGAGAATAGTGTATGCGGCGACCGAGTTGCTCTTGCCCGGCGTCAACACGGGATAATAC
CGCGCCACATAGCAGAACTTTAAAAGTGCTCATCATTGGAAAACGTTCTTCGGGGCGAAAACTCTCAAGG
ATCTTACCGCTGTTGAGATCCAGTTCGATGTAACCCACTCGTGCACCCAACTGATCTTCAGCATCTTTTA
CTTTCACCAGCGTTTCTGGGTGAGCAAAAACAGGAAGGCAAAATGCCGCAAAAAAGGGAATAAGGGCGAC
ACGGAAATGTTGAATACTCATACTCTTCCTTTTTCAATATTATTGAAGCATTTATCAGGGTTATTGTCTC
ATGAGCGGATACATATTTGAATGTATTTAGAAAAATAAACAAATAGGGGTTCCGCGCACATTTCCCCGAA
AAGTGCCACCTGACGTCTAAGAAACCATTATTATCATGACATTAACCTATAAAAATAGGCGTATCACGAG
CCCTTTCGT
Features (pLannotate 1.2.2; 6 found; start..end, strand, type, name):
     56..2568    +  promoter       Ac5 promoter: Drosophila melanogaster actin 5C promoter
   2594..4243    +  CDS            luciferase: firefly luciferase; luc
   4608..5078    +  CDS            TcR (fragment): tetracycline efflux protein; tet; confers resistance to tetracycline
   5122..5710    -  rep_origin     ori: high-copy-number ColE1/pMB1/pBR322/pUC origin of replication
   5881..6741    -  CDS            AmpR: β-lactamase; bla; confers resistance to ampicillin, carbenicillin, and related antibiotics
   6742..6846    -  promoter       AmpR promoter: bla
