[The description below was written by a language model from this plasmid's Addgene catalogue record and pLannotate feature annotations shown in this document.]
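Description:
pAc5.1C-Fluc-CG33111_A is an insect-cell expression plasmid of about 6.9 kb that carries a firefly luciferase reporter linked to the 3′ untranslated region of the Drosophila melanogaster gene CG33111. The catalogue lists the backbone as unknown, although the name and the annotated parts suggest a pAc5.1-type vector. Expression is driven by the Drosophila actin 5C (Ac5) promoter, a strong constitutive promoter commonly used in cultured fly cells. It sits immediately upstream of the luciferase coding sequence. The CG33111 3′UTR is not annotated in the feature table. The unannotated stretch of a few hundred bases just downstream of the luciferase open reading frame is the likely location, but the record does not define its boundaries, and no polyadenylation signal is annotated either. The meaning of the "_A" suffix is also not explained; it may denote a particular fragment or variant of the UTR.

In bacteria the plasmid is maintained through a ColE1/pUC-type origin and selected with ampicillin via the β-lactamase gene and its own promoter. The catalogue describes it as low copy, whereas the annotation tool labels the origin as high-copy, a discrepancy the record does not resolve. A partial tetracycline efflux gene fragment is also detected; as a fragment it is probably a non-functional backbone remnant rather than a usable marker. No selectable marker for insect cells is annotated, which fits transient transfection use.

Placing a 3′UTR behind luciferase makes reporter output depend on regulatory elements in that UTR, so constructs of this design are typically used to study post-transcriptional control such as mRNA stability or translational repression. The record itself states only insect expression of the CG33111 3′UTR. The depositor notes that the sequence may be theoretical or based on Sanger reads.
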