Addgene plasmid #145866: pAc5.1C-Fluc-CG33111_A
Purpose: Insect Expression of CG33111-3UTR
Depositing lab: Elisa Izaurralde. Depositing organization: Max Planck Institute for Developmental Biology.
Backbone
  Vector backbone: Unknown
  Vector type: Insect Expression
Growth in bacteria
  Bacterial resistance: Ampicillin, 100 μg/mL
  Growth temperature: 37°C
  Growth strain: DH5alpha
  Copy number: Low Copy
Gene/Insert
  Gene/Insert name: CG33111-3UTR
  Species: D. melanogaster (fly)
  Entrez Gene: CG33111 (a.k.a. Dmel_CG33111, CG10193, CG11945, CG11957, Dmel\CG33111)
  Cloning method: Unknown
Terms and licenses: Academic/Nonprofit Terms; Industry Terms: Not Available to Industry
Depositor comments: Plasmids from this collection were made available to the research community and donated after the lab closed. Please note that the sequence provided by the depositing laboratory may be theoretical/predicted or based on Sanger sequencing results. There may be discrepancies between sequencing results obtained by Addgene and the depositor sequence. If an Addgene verified sequence is not available, please contact before placing your order to request that our lab fully sequence the plasmid.
How to cite: pAc5.1C-Fluc-CG33111_A was a gift from Elisa Izaurralde (Addgene plasmid # 145866 ; http://n2t.net/addgene:145866 ; RRID:Addgene_145866)
